Addgene plasmid #142089: TFORF2459
Purpose: Lentiviral vector for overexpressing transcription factor ORFs with unique 24-bp barcodes. Barcodes facilitate identification of transcription factors in pooled screens.
Depositing lab: Feng Zhang. Depositing organization: Broad Institute. Publication: A transcription factor atlas of directed differentiation. Joung J, Ma S, Tay T, Geiger-Schuller KR, Kirchgatterer PC, Verdine VK, Guo B, Arias-Garcia MA, Allen WE, Singh A, Kuksenko O, Abudayyeh OO, Gootenberg JS, Fu Z, Macrae RK, Buenrostro JD, Regev A, Zhang F. Cell. 2023 Jan 5;186(1):209-229.e26. doi: 10.1016/j.cell.2022.11.026. PubMed 36608654.
Backbone
  Vector backbone: pLX_TRC317
  Backbone manufacturer: Broad Institute Genetic Perturbation Platform
  Backbone size w/o insert (bp): 8264
  Vector type: Mammalian Expression, Lentiviral
  Selectable markers: Puromycin
Growth in bacteria
  Bacterial resistance: Ampicillin, 100 μg/mL
  Growth temperature: 37°C
  Growth strain: NEB Stable
  Copy number: High Copy
Gene/Insert
  Gene/Insert name: IRF1
  Species: H. sapiens (human)
  Insert size (bp): 1079
  Entrez Gene: IRF1 (a.k.a. IMD117, IRF-1, MAR)
  Promoter: EF1a
  Cloning method: Unknown
  Sequencing primers: 5′ GGGTGGAGACTGAAGTTAGGCCAG; 3′ CACATAGCGTAAAAGGAGCAACATAG
Terms and licenses: Academic/Nonprofit Terms; Industry Terms: Not Available to Industry
Depositor comments: NM_002198,ENST00000245414,ENST00000405885 . The transcription factor ORF portion of this plasmid was synthesized by Genewiz. Please test multiple small colonies in case of plasmid recombination. To make this collection available in a timely manner, a portion of this collection was not fully sequenced by Addgene. If an Addgene verified full plasmid sequence is not available, please contact us prior to placing an order to request the full sequence.
How to cite: TFORF2459 was a gift from Feng Zhang (Addgene plasmid # 142089 ; http://n2t.net/addgene:142089 ; RRID:Addgene_142089)
