[The description below was written by a language model from this plasmid's Addgene catalogue record and pLannotate feature annotations shown in this document.]
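Description:
TFORF2459 is a lentiviral mammalian expression plasmid built on the pLX_TRC317 backbone and carrying the human IRF1 open reading frame, one member of a barcoded transcription factor ORF collection. In bacteria it is maintained by a high-copy ColE1/pUC-type origin and selected with ampicillin through the bla gene. An f1 origin and remnants of lac and T7/T3 cloning sequences are also present in the backbone. The depositor notes that recombination can occur, which is a common issue for plasmids carrying repeated LTR sequences.

The viral portion has a third-generation design. An RSV promoter drives a truncated HIV-1 5' LTR, followed by the Ψ packaging signal, a gag fragment, the Rev response element and a cPPT/CTS. It ends in a self-inactivating ΔU3 3' LTR with a downstream SV40 polyadenylation signal. Within this transfer cassette, an SV40 early promoter drives puromycin N-acetyltransferase for selection of transduced cells. Downstream, the strong constitutive EF-1α promoter drives IRF1, an interferon regulatory factor that controls interferon-inducible genes and programs of immunity, proliferation and differentiation. A WPRE after the ORF enhances transcript stability and expression.

According to the record, each construct in the collection carries a unique 24-bp barcode. The barcode is not annotated in the feature table, though the stated insert size exceeds the annotated IRF1 coding region, so the insert evidently includes some flanking sequence. The short U6 promoter fragment annotated between the ORF and the WPRE is likely a partial match rather than a functional element. The barcodes allow individual transcription factors to be identified in pooled overexpression screens, such as directed differentiation studies.
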