Features (pLannotate 1.2.2; 31 found; start..end, strand, type, name):
      5..231     +  promoter       RSV promoter: Rous sarcoma virus enhancer/promoter
    232..412     +  LTR            5' LTR (truncated): truncated 5' long terminal repeat (LTR) from HIV-1
    459..584     +  misc_feature   HIV-1 Ψ: packaging signal of human immunodeficiency virus type 1
    568..931     +  CDS            HIV-1 gag (fragment): gag protein from human immunodeficiency virus 1; gag
   1077..1310    +  misc_feature   RRE: The Rev response element (RRE) of HIV-1 allows for Rev-dependent mRNA export from the nucleus to the cytoplasm.
   1687..1713    +  CDS            Rev (fragment): human immunodeficiency virus 1 (HIV-1) Rev protein; rev; enhances nuclear export of unspliced and incompletely spliced viral mRNAs
   1720..1743    +  promoter       SV40 promoter (fragment): SV40 early promoter
   1744..1815    +  promoter       SV40 promoter (fragment): SV40 enhancer and early promoter
   1839..1974    +  rep_origin     SV40 ori: SV40 origin of replication
   2020..2616    +  CDS            PuroR (fragment): puromycin N-acetyltransferase; pac from Streptomyces; confers resistance to puromycin
   2665..2782    +  misc_feature   cPPT/CTS: central polypurine tract and central termination sequence of HIV-1
   2847..2913    +  CDS            small t antigen (fragment): SV40 (simian virus 40) small t antigen
   2920..4098    +  promoter       EF-1α promoter: strong constitutive promoter for human elongation factor EF-1α
   4115..5089    +  CDS            IRF1: IRF1_HUMAN - Experimental evidence at protein level: Swiss-Prot protein existence level 1. Transcriptional regulator which displays a remarkable functional diversity in the regulation of cellular responses (PubMed:15226432, PubMed:15509808, PubMed:17516545, PubMed:17942705, PubMed:18497060, PubMed:19404407, PubMed:19851330, PubMed:22367195, PubMed:32385160). Regulates transcription of IFN and IFN-inducible genes, host response to viral and bacterial infections, regulation of many genes expressed during hematopoiesis, inflammation, immune responses and cell proliferation and differentiation, re
   5105..5158    +  promoter       U6 promoter (fragment): RNA polymerase III promoter for human U6 snRNA
   5200..5788    +  misc_feature   WPRE: woodchuck hepatitis virus posttranscriptional regulatory element
   5839..5858    +  misc_feature   cPPT/CTS (fragment): central polypurine tract and central termination sequence of HIV-1
   5860..6093    +  LTR            3' LTR (ΔU3): self-inactivating 3' long terminal repeat (LTR) from HIV-1
   6171..6292    +  polyA_signal   SV40 poly(A) signal: SV40 polyadenylation signal
   6332..6467    +  rep_origin     SV40 ori: SV40 origin of replication
   6488..6506    -  promoter       T7 promoter: promoter for bacteriophage T7 RNA polymerase
   6514..6669    +  CDS            lacZα (fragment): LacZα fragment of β-galactosidase; lacZ fragment
   6674..7102    +  rep_origin     f1 ori (sequence partly withheld): f1 bacteriophage origin of replication; arrow indicates direction of (+) strand synthesis
   7155..7259    +  promoter       AmpR promoter: bla
   7260..8120    +  CDS            AmpR: β-lactamase; bla; confers resistance to ampicillin, carbenicillin, and related antibiotics
   8291..8879    +  rep_origin     ori: high-copy-number ColE1/pMB1/pBR322/pUC origin of replication
   9062..9154    +  CDS            lacI (fragment): lac repressor; lacI; The lac repressor binds to the lac operator to inhibit transcription in E. coli. This inhibition can be relieved by adding lactose or isopropyl-β-D-thiogalactopyranoside (IPTG).
   9167..9188    +  protein_bind   CAP binding site: CAP binding activates transcription in the presence of cAMP. E. coli catabolite activator protein
   9203..9233    +  promoter       lac promoter: promoter for the E. coli lac operon
   9241..9257    +  protein_bind   lac operator: The lac repressor binds to the lac operator to inhibit transcription in E. coli. This inhibition can be relieved by adding lactose or isopropyl-β-D-thiogalactopyranoside (IPTG). lac repressor encoded by lacI
   9302..9320    +  promoter       T3 promoter: promoter for bacteriophage T3 RNA polymerase
>Addgene plasmid #142089 | TFORF2459 | addgene full sequence | sequence record 395980 | Addgene NGS Result
TTAATGTAGTCTTATGCAATACTCTTGTAGTCTTGCAACATGGTAACGATGAGTTAGCAACATGCCTTAC
AAGGAGAGAAAAAGCACCGTGCATGCCGATTGGTGGAAGTAAGGTGGTACGATCGTGCCTTATTAGGAAG
GCAACAGACGGGTCTGACATGGATTGGACGAACCACTGAATTGCCGCATTGCAGAGATATTGTATTTAAG
TGCCTAGCTCGATACATAAACGGGTCTCTCTGGTTAGACCAGATCTGAGCCTGGGAGCTCTCTGGCTAAC
TAGGGAACCCACTGCTTAAGCCTCAATAAAGCTTGCCTTGAGTGCTTCAAGTAGTGTGTGCCCGTCTGTT
GTGTGACTCTGGTAACTAGAGATCCCTCAGACCCTTTTAGTCAGTGTGGAAAATCTCTAGCAGTGGCGCC
CGAACAGGGACTTGAAAGCGAAAGGGAAACCAGAGGAGCTCTCTCGACGCAGGACTCGGCTTGCTGAAGC
GCGCACGGCAAGAGGCGAGGGGCGGCGACTGGTGAGTACGCCAAAAATTTTGACTAGCGGAGGCTAGAAG
GAGAGAGATGGGTGCGAGAGCGTCAGTATTAAGCGGGGGAGAATTAGATCGCGATGGGAAAAAATTCGGT
TAAGGCCAGGGGGAAAGAAAAAATATAAATTAAAACATATAGTATGGGCAAGCAGGGAGCTAGAACGATT
CGCAGTTAATCCTGGCCTGTTAGAAACATCAGAAGGCTGTAGACAAATACTGGGACAGCTACAACCATCC
CTTCAGACAGGATCAGAAGAACTTAGATCATTATATAATACAGTAGCAACCCTCTATTGTGTGCATCAAA
GGATAGAGATAAAAGACACCAAGGAAGCTTTAGACAAGATAGAGGAAGAGCAAAACAAAAGTAAGACCAC
CGCACAGCAAGCGGCCGCTGATCTTCAGACCTGGAGGAGGAGATATGAGGGACAATTGGAGAAGTGAATT
ATATAAATATAAAGTAGTAAAAATTGAACCATTAGGAGTAGCACCCACCAAGGCAAAGAGAAGAGTGGTG
CAGAGAGAAAAAAGAGCAGTGGGAATAGGAGCTTTGTTCCTTGGGTTCTTGGGAGCAGCAGGAAGCACTA
TGGGCGCAGCGTCAATGACGCTGACGGTACAGGCCAGACAATTATTGTCTGGTATAGTGCAGCAGCAGAA
CAATTTGCTGAGGGCTATTGAGGCGCAACAGCATCTGTTGCAACTCACAGTCTGGGGCATCAAGCAGCTC
CAGGCAAGAATCCTGGCTGTGGAAAGATACCTAAAGGATCAACAGCTCCTGGGGATTTGGGGTTGCTCTG
GAAAACTCATTTGCACCACTGCTGTGCCTTGGAATGCTAGTTGGAGTAATAAATCTCTGGAACAGATTTG
GAATCACACGACCTGGATGGAGTGGGACAGAGAAATTAACAATTACACAAGCTTAATACACTCCTTAATT
GAAGAATCGCAAAACCAGCAAGAAAAGAATGAACAAGAATTATTGGAATTAGATAAATGGGCAAGTTTGT
GGAATTGGTTTAACATAACAAATTGGCTGTGGTATATAAAATTATTCATAATGATAGTAGGAGGCTTGGT
AGGTTTAAGAATAGTTTTTGCTGTACTTTCTATAGTGAATAGAGTTAGGCAGGGATATTCACCATTATCG
TTTCAGACCCACCTCCCAACCCCGAGGGGACCCATGCATTGCATCTCAATTAGTCAGCAACCAGGTGTGG
AAAGTCCCCAGGCTCCCCAGCAGGCAGAAGTATGCAAAGCATGCGTCTCAATTAGTCAGCAACCATAGTC
CCGCCCCTAACTCCGCCCATCCCGCCCCTAACTCCGCCCAGTTCCGCCCATTCTCCGCCCCATGGCTGAC
TAATTTTTTTTATTTATGCAGAGGCCGAGGCCGCCTCGGCCTCTGAGCTATTCCAGAAGTAGTGAGGAGG
CTTTTTTGGAGGCCTAGGCTTTTGCAAAAAGCTTTCTAGAGGTACCACCGGAGCTTACCATGACCGAGTA
CAAGCCCACGGTGCGCCTCGCCACCCGCGACGACGTCCCCAGGGCCGTACGCACCCTCGCCGCCGCGTTC
GCCGACTACCCCGCCACGCGCCACACCGTCGATCCGGACCGCCACATCGAGCGGGTCACCGAGCTGCAAG
AACTCTTCCTCACGCGCGTCGGGCTCGACATCGGCAAGGTGTGGGTCGCGGACGACGGCGCCGCCGTGGC
GGTCTGGACCACGCCGGAGAGCGTCGAAGCGGGGGCGGTGTTCGCCGAGATCGGCCCGCGCATGGCCGAG
TTGAGCGGTTCCCGGCTGGCCGCGCAGCAACAGATGGAAGGCCTCCTGGCGCCGCACCGGCCCAAGGAGC
CCGCGTGGTTCCTGGCCACCGTCGGCGTCTCGCCCGACCACCAGGGCAAGGGTCTGGGCAGCGCCGTCGT
GCTCCCCGGAGTGGAGGCGGCCGAGCGCGCCGGGGTGCCCGCCTTCCTGGAGACCTCCGCGCCCCGCAAC
CTCCCCTTCTACGAGCGGCTCGGCTTCACCGTCACCGCCGACGTCGAGGTGCCCGAAGGACCGCGCACCT
GGTGCATGACCCGCAAGCCCGGTGCCAGTTAACGAATTCTAGATCTTGAGACAAATGGCAGTATTCATCC
ACAATTTTAAAAGAAAAGGGGGGATTGGGGGGTACAGTGCAGGGGAAAGAATAGTAGACATAATAGCAAC
AGACATACAAACTAAAGAATTACAAAAACAAATTACAAAAATTCAAAATTTTCGGGTTTATTACAGGGAC
AGCAGAGATCCACTTTGGCGCCGGCTCGAGGCCTGCAGGTGCAAAGATGGATAAAGTTTTAAACAGAGAG
GAATCTTTGCAGCTAATGGACCTTCTAGGTCTTGAAAGGAGTGGGAATTGGCTCCGGTGCCCGTCAGTGG
GCAGAGCGCACATCGCCCACAGTCCCCGAGAAGTTGGGGGGAGGGGTCGGCAATTGAACCGGTGCCTAGA
GAAGGTGGCGCGGGGTAAACTGGGAAAGTGATGTCGTGTACTGGCTCCGCCTTTTTCCCGAGGGTGGGGG
AGAACCGTATATAAGTGCAGTAGTCGCCGTGAACGTTCTTTTTCGCAACGGGTTTGCCGCCAGAACACAG
GTAAGTGCCGTGTGTGGTTCCCGCGGGCCTGGCCTCTTTACGGGTTATGGCCCTTGCGTGCCTTGAATTA
CTTCCACCTGGCTGCAGTACGTGATTCTTGATCCCGAGCTTCGGGTTGGAAGTGGGTGGGAGAGTTCGAG
GCCTTGCGCTTAAGGAGCCCCTTCGCCTCGTGCTTGAGTTGAGGCCTGGCCTGGGCGCTGGGGCCGCCGC
GTGCGAATCTGGTGGCACCTTCGCGCCTGTCTCGCTGCTTTCGATAAGTCTCTAGCCATTTAAAATTTTT
GATGACCTGCTGCGACGCTTTTTTTCTGGCAAGATAGTCTTGTAAATGCGGGCCAAGATCTGCACACTGG
TATTTCGGTTTTTGGGGCCGCGGGCGGCGACGGGGCCCGTGCGTCCCAGCGCACATGTTCGGCGAGGCGG
GGCCTGCGAGCGCGGCCACCGAGAATCGGACGGGGGTAGTCTCAAGCTGGCCGGCCTGCTCTGGTGCCTG
GCCTCGCGCCGCCGTGTATCGCCCCGCCCTGGGCGGCAAGGCTGGCCCGGTCGGCACCAGTTGCGTGAGC
GGAAAGATGGCCGCTTCCCGGCCCTGCTGCAGGGAGCTCAAAATGGAGGACGCGGCGCTCGGGAGAGCGG
GCGGGTGAGTCACCCACACAAAGGAAAAGGGCCTTTCCGTCCTCAGCCGTCGCTTCATGTGACTCCACGG
AGTACCGGGCGCCGTCCAGGCACCTCGATTAGTTCTCGAGCTTTTGGAGTACGTCGTCTTTAGGTTGGGG
GGAGGGGTTTTATGCGATGGAGTTTCCCCACACTGAGTGGGTGGAGACTGAAGTTAGGCCAGCTTGGCAC
TTGATGTAATTCTCCTTGGAATTTGCCCTTTTTGAGTTTGGATCTTGGTTCATTCTCAAGCCTCAGACAG
TGGTTCAAAGTTTTTTTCTTCCATTTCAGGTGTCGTGAGGCTAGCACCGCCACCATGCCCATCACTCGGA
TGCGCATGAGACCCTGGCTAGAGATGCAGATTAATTCCAACCAAATCCCGGGGCTCATCTGGATTAATAA
AGAGGAGATGATCTTCCAGATCCCATGGAAGCATGCTGCCAAGCATGGCTGGGACATCAACAAGGATGCC
TGTTTGTTCCGGAGCTGGGCCATTCACACAGGCCGATACAAAGCAGGGGAAAAGGAGCCAGATCCCAAGA
CGTGGAAGGCCAACTTTCGCTGTGCCATGAACTCCCTGCCAGATATCGAGGAGGTGAAAGACCAGAGCAG
GAACAAGGGCAGCTCAGCTGTGCGAGTGTACCGGATGCTTCCACCTCTCACCAAGAACCAGAGAAAAGAA
AGAAAGTCGAAGTCCAGCCGAGATGCTAAGAGCAAGGCCAAGAGGAAGTCATGTGGGGATTCCAGCCCTG
ATACCTTCTCTGATGGACTCAGCAGCTCCACTCTGCCTGATGACCACAGCAGCTACACAGTTCCAGGCTA
CATGCAGGACTTGGAGGTGGAGCAGGCCCTGACTCCAGCACTGTCGCCATGTGCTGTCAGCAGCACTCTC
CCCGACTGGCACATCCCAGTGGAAGTTGTGCCGGACAGCACCAGTGATCTGTACAACTTCCAGGTGTCAC
CCATGCCCTCCACCTCTGAAGCTACAACAGATGAGGATGAGGAAGGGAAATTACCTGAGGACATCATGAA
GCTCTTGGAGCAGTCGGAGTGGCAGCCAACAAACGTGGATGGGAAGGGGTACCTACTCAATGAACCTGGA
GTCCAGCCCACCTCTGTCTATGGAGACTTTAGCTGTAAGGAGGAGCCAGAAATTGACAGCCCAGGGGGGG
ATATTGGGCTGAGTCTACAGCGTGTCTTCACAGATCTGAAGAACATGGATGCCACCTGGCTGGACAGCCT
GCTGACCCCAGTCCGGTTGCCCTCCATCCAGGCCATTCCCTGTGCACCGTAGTAATGAACTAGTCCGTAA
CTTGAAAGTATTTCGATTTCTTGGCTTTATATATCTTGTGGAAAGGACGACGCAACGGGTGTCAGTCACA
CCCAACGCGTTAAGTCGACAATCAACCTCTGGATTACAAAATTTGTGAAAGATTGACTGGTATTCTTAAC
TATGTTGCTCCTTTTACGCTATGTGGATACGCTGCTTTAATGCCTTTGTATCATGCTATTGCTTCCCGTA
TGGCTTTCATTTTCTCCTCCTTGTATAAATCCTGGTTGCTGTCTCTTTATGAGGAGTTGTGGCCCGTTGT
CAGGCAACGTGGCGTGGTGTGCACTGTGTTTGCTGACGCAACCCCCACTGGTTGGGGCATTGCCACCACC
TGTCAGCTCCTTTCCGGGACTTTCGCTTTCCCCCTCCCTATTGCCACGGCGGAACTCATCGCCGCCTGCC
TTGCCCGCTGCTGGACAGGGGCTCGGCTGTTGGGCACTGACAATTCCGTGGTGTTGTCGGGGAAATCATC
GTCCTTTCCTTGGCTGCTCGCCTGTGTTGCCACCTGGATTCTGCGCGGGACGTCCTTCTGCTACGTCCCT
TCGGCCCTCAATCCAGCGGACCTTCCTTCCCGCGGCCTGCTGCCGGCTCTGCGGCCTCTTCCGCGTCTTC
GCCTTCGCCCTCAGACGAGTCGGATCTCCCTTTGGGCCGCCTCCCCGCGTCGACTTTAAGACCAATGACT
TACAAGGCAGCTGTAGATCTTAGCCACTTTTTAAAAGAAAAGGGGGGACTGGAAGGGCTAATTCACTCCC
AACGAAGACAAGATCTGCTTTTTGCTTGTACTGGGTCTCTCTGGTTAGACCAGATCTGAGCCTGGGAGCT
CTCTGGCTAACTAGGGAACCCACTGCTTAAGCCTCAATAAAGCTTGCCTTGAGTGCTTCAAGTAGTGTGT
GCCCGTCTGTTGTGTGACTCTGGTAACTAGAGATCCCTCAGACCCTTTTAGTCAGTGTGGAAAATCTCTA
GCAGTACGTATAGTAGTTCATGTCATCTTATTATTCAGTATTTATAACTTGCAAAGAAATGAATATCAGA
GAGTGAGAGGAACTTGTTTATTGCAGCTTATAATGGTTACAAATAAAGCAATAGCATCACAAATTTCACA
AATAAAGCATTTTTTTCACTGCATTCTAGTTGTGGTTTGTCCAAACTCATCAATGTATCTTATCATGTCT
GGCTCTAGCTATCCCGCCCCTAACTCCGCCCATCCCGCCCCTAACTCCGCCCAGTTCCGCCCATTCTCCG
CCCCATGGCTGACTAATTTTTTTTATTTATGCAGAGGCCGAGGCCGCCTCGGCCTCTGAGCTATTCCAGA
AGTAGTGAGGAGGCTTTTTTGGAGGCCTAGGGACGTACCCAATTCGCCCTATAGTGAGTCGTATTACGCG
CGCTCACTGGCCGTCGTTTTACAACGTCGTGACTGGGAAAACCCTGGCGTTACCCAACTTAATCGCCTTG
CAGCACATCCCCCTTTCGCCAGCTGGCGTAATAGCGAAGAGGCCCGCACCGATCGCCCTTCCCAACAGTT
GCGCAGCCTGAATGGCGAATGGG
[124 nt withheld, positions 6674-6797]
C
[91 nt withheld, positions 6799-6889]
A
[49 nt withheld, positions 6891-6939]
CCTTTGACGTTGGAGTCCACGTTCTTT
[37 nt withheld, positions 6967-7003]
ACCCTATCTCGGTCTATTCTTTTGATTTATAAGGGATTTTGCCGATTTCGGCCTATTGGTTAAAAAATGA
GCTGATTTAACAAAAATTTAACGCGAATTTTAACAAAATATTAACGCTTACAATTTAGGTGGCACTTTTC
GGGGAAATGTGCGCGGAACCCCTATTTGTTTATTTTTCTAAATACATTCAAATATGTATCCGCTCATGAG
ACAATAACCCTGATAAATGCTTCAATAATATTGAAAAAGGAAGAGTATGAGTATTCAACATTTCCGTGTC
GCCCTTATTCCCTTTTTTGCGGCATTTTGCCTTCCTGTTTTTGCTCACCCAGAAACGCTGGTGAAAGTAA
AAGATGCTGAAGATCAGTTGGGTGCACGAGTGGGTTACATCGAACTGGATCTCAACAGCGGTAAGATCCT
TGAGAGTTTTCGCCCCGAAGAACGTTTTCCAATGATGAGCACTTTTAAAGTTCTGCTATGTGGCGCGGTA
TTATCCCGTATTGACGCCGGGCAAGAGCAACTCGGTCGCCGCATACACTATTCTCAGAATGACTTGGTTG
AGTACTCACCAGTCACAGAAAAGCATCTTACGGATGGCATGACAGTAAGAGAATTATGCAGTGCTGCCAT
AACCATGAGTGATAACACTGCGGCCAACTTACTTCTGACAACGATCGGAGGACCGAAGGAGCTAACCGCT
TTTTTGCACAACATGGGGGATCATGTAACTCGCCTTGATCGTTGGGAACCGGAGCTGAATGAAGCCATAC
CAAACGACGAGCGTGACACCACGATGCCTGTAGCAATGGCAACAACGTTGCGCAAACTATTAACTGGCGA
ACTACTTACTCTAGCTTCCCGGCAACAATTAATAGACTGGATGGAGGCGGATAAAGTTGCAGGACCACTT
CTGCGCTCGGCCCTTCCGGCTGGCTGGTTTATTGCTGATAAATCTGGAGCCGGTGAGCGTGGGTCTCGCG
GTATCATTGCAGCACTGGGGCCAGATGGTAAGCCCTCCCGTATCGTAGTTATCTACACGACGGGGAGTCA
GGCAACTATGGATGAACGAAATAGACAGATCGCTGAGATAGGTGCCTCACTGATTAAGCATTGGTAACTG
TCAGACCAAGTTTACTCATATATACTTTAGATTGATTTAAAACTTCATTTTTAATTTAAAAGGATCTAGG
TGAAGATCCTTTTTGATAATCTCATGACCAAAATCCCTTAACGTGAGTTTTCGTTCCACTGAGCGTCAGA
CCCCGTAGAAAAGATCAAAGGATCTTCTTGAGATCCTTTTTTTCTGCGCGTAATCTGCTGCTTGCAAACA
AAAAAACCACCGCTACCAGCGGTGGTTTGTTTGCCGGATCAAGAGCTACCAACTCTTTTTCCGAAGGTAA
CTGGCTTCAGCAGAGCGCAGATACCAAATACTGTTCTTCTAGTGTAGCCGTAGTTAGGCCACCACTTCAA
GAACTCTGTAGCACCGCCTACATACCTCGCTCTGCTAATCCTGTTACCAGTGGCTGCTGCCAGTGGCGAT
AAGTCGTGTCTTACCGGGTTGGACTCAAGACGATAGTTACCGGATAAGGCGCAGCGGTCGGGCTGAACGG
GGGGTTCGTGCACACAGCCCAGCTTGGAGCGAACGACCTACACCGAACTGAGATACCTACAGCGTGAGCT
ATGAGAAAGCGCCACGCTTCCCGAAGGGAGAAAGGCGGACAGGTATCCGGTAAGCGGCAGGGTCGGAACA
GGAGAGCGCACGAGGGAGCTTCCAGGGGGAAACGCCTGGTATCTTTATAGTCCTGTCGGGTTTCGCCACC
TCTGACTTGAGCGTCGATTTTTGTGATGCTCGTCAGGGGGGCGGAGCCTATGGAAAAACGCCAGCAACGC
GGCCTTTTTACGGTTCCTGGCCTTTTGCTGGCCTTTTGCTCACATGTTCTTTCCTGCGTTATCCCCTGAT
TCTGTGGATAACCGTATTACCGCCTTTGAGTGAGCTGATACCGCTCGCCGCAGCCGAACGACCGAGCGCA
GCGAGTCAGTGAGCGAGGAAGCGGAAGAGCGCCCAATACGCAAACCGCCTCTCCCCGCGCGTTGGCCGAT
TCATTAATGCAGCTGGCACGACAGGTTTCCCGACTGGAAAGCGGGCAGTGAGCGCAACGCAATTAATGTG
AGTTAGCTCACTCATTAGGCACCCCAGGCTTTACACTTTATGCTTCCGGCTCGTATGTTGTGTGGAATTG
TGAGCGGATAACAATTTCACACAGGAAACAGCTATGACCATGATTACGCCAAGCGCGCAATTAACCCTCA
CTAAAGGGAACAAAAGCTGGAGCTGCAAGC
