>Addgene plasmid #142089 | TFORF2459 | depositor partial sequence | sequence record 278404 | Insert
ACCGCCACCATGCCCATCACTCGGATGCGCATGAGACCCTGGCTAGAGATGCAGATTAATTCCAACCAAA
TCCCGGGGCTCATCTGGATTAATAAAGAGGAGATGATCTTCCAGATCCCATGGAAGCATGCTGCCAAGCA
TGGCTGGGACATCAACAAGGATGCCTGTTTGTTCCGGAGCTGGGCCATTCACACAGGCCGATACAAAGCA
GGGGAAAAGGAGCCAGATCCCAAGACGTGGAAGGCCAACTTTCGCTGTGCCATGAACTCCCTGCCAGATA
TCGAGGAGGTGAAAGACCAGAGCAGGAACAAGGGCAGCTCAGCTGTGCGAGTGTACCGGATGCTTCCACC
TCTCACCAAGAACCAGAGAAAAGAAAGAAAGTCGAAGTCCAGCCGAGATGCTAAGAGCAAGGCCAAGAGG
AAGTCATGTGGGGATTCCAGCCCTGATACCTTCTCTGATGGACTCAGCAGCTCCACTCTGCCTGATGACC
ACAGCAGCTACACAGTTCCAGGCTACATGCAGGACTTGGAGGTGGAGCAGGCCCTGACTCCAGCACTGTC
GCCATGTGCTGTCAGCAGCACTCTCCCCGACTGGCACATCCCAGTGGAAGTTGTGCCGGACAGCACCAGT
GATCTGTACAACTTCCAGGTGTCACCCATGCCCTCCACCTCTGAAGCTACAACAGATGAGGATGAGGAAG
GGAAATTACCTGAGGACATCATGAAGCTCTTGGAGCAGTCGGAGTGGCAGCCAACAAACGTGGATGGGAA
GGGGTACCTACTCAATGAACCTGGAGTCCAGCCCACCTCTGTCTATGGAGACTTTAGCTGTAAGGAGGAG
CCAGAAATTGACAGCCCAGGGGGGGATATTGGGCTGAGTCTACAGCGTGTCTTCACAGATCTGAAGAACA
TGGATGCCACCTGGCTGGACAGCCTGCTGACCCCAGTCCGGTTGCCCTCCATCCAGGCCATTCCCTGTGC
ACCGTAGTAATGAACTAGTCCGTAACTTGAAAGTATTTCGATTTCTTGGCTTTATATATCTTGTGGAAAG
GACGACGCAACGGGTGTCAGTCACACCCA
