>Addgene plasmid #142089 | TFORF2459 | depositor partial sequence | sequence record 278405 | Barcode
CGCAACGGGTGTCAGTCACACCCA
